>Addgene plasmid #146888 | pT7-EGFP-C1-HsTNRC6Biso1_1218-1723_L | depositor full sequence | sequence record 289335 | Full Sequence
TAGTTATTAATAGTAATCAATTACGGGGTCATTAGTTCATAGCCCATATATGGAGTTCCGCGTTACATAA
CTTACGGTAAATGGCCCGCCTGGCTGACCGCCCAACGACCCCCGCCCATTGACGTCAATAATGACGTATG
TTCCCATAGTAACGCCAATAGGGACTTTCCATTGACGTCAATGGGTGGAGTATTTACGGTAAACTGCCCA
CTTGGCAGTACATCAAGTGTATCATATGCCAAGTACGCCCCCTATTGACGTCAATGACGGTAAATGGCCC
GCCTGGCATTATGCCCAGTACATGACCTTATGGGACTTTCCTACTTGGCAGTACATCTACGTATTAGTCA
TCGCTATTACCATGGTGATGCGGTTTTGGCAGTACATCAATGGGCGTGGATAGCGGTTTGACTCACGGGG
ATTTCCAAGTCTCCACCCCATTGACGTCAATGGGAGTTTGTTTTGGCACCAAAATCAACGGGACTTTCCA
AAATGTCGTAACAACTCCGCCCCATTGACGCAAATGGGCGGTAGGCGTGTACGGTGGGAGGTCTATATAA
GCAGAGCTCTCTGGCTAACTAGAGAACCCACTGCTTACTGGCTTATCGAAATTAATACGACTCACTATAG
GGAGACCCAAGCTCTAGCGCTACCGGTCGCCACCATGGTGAGCAAGGGCGAGGAGCTGTTCACCGGGGTG
GTGCCCATCCTGGTCGAGCTGGACGGCGACGTAAACGGCCACAAGTTCAGCGTGTCCGGCGAGGGCGAGG
GCGATGCCACCTACGGCAAGCTGACCCTGAAGTTCATCTGCACCACCGGCAAGCTGCCCGTGCCCTGGCC
CACCCTCGTGACCACCCTGACCTACGGCGTGCAGTGCTTCAGCCGCTACCCCGACCACATGAAGCAGCAC
GACTTCTTCAAGTCCGCCATGCCCGAAGGCTACGTCCAGGAGCGCACCATCTTCTTCAAGGACGACGGCA
ACTACAAGACCCGCGCCGAGGTGAAGTTCGAGGGCGACACCCTGGTGAACCGCATCGAGCTGAAGGGCAT
CGACTTCAAGGAGGACGGCAACATCCTGGGGCACAAGCTGGAGTACAACTACAACAGCCACAACGTCTAT
ATCATGGCCGACAAGCAGAAGAACGGCATCAAGGTGAACTTCAAGATCCGCCACAACATCGAGGACGGCA
GCGTGCAGCTCGCCGACCACTACCAGCAGAACACCCCCATCGGCGACGGCCCCGTGCTGCTGCCCGACAA
CCACTACCTGAGCACCCAGTCCGCCCTGAGCAAAGACCCCAACGAGAAGCGCGATCACATGGTCCTGCTG
GAGTTCGTGACCGCCGCCGGGATCACTCTCGGCATGGACGAGCTGTACAAGTCCGGACTCAGATCTCGAG
CTCAAGCTTCGAGGCAGCCAGGCATGAAGCACTCGCCCTCTCATCCTGTTGGGCCCAAGCCGCATCTGGA
CAACATGGTACCCAACGCATTGAATGTGGGGCTCCCAGACCTTCAAACCAAAGGGCCAATACCTGGATAT
GGTTCTGGCTTCAGCTCTGGCGGCATGGACTATGGCATGGTTGGTGGGAAGGAGGCTGGAACCGAGTCTC
GCTTTAAACAGTGGACCTCCATGATGGAGGGGCTGCCCTCTGTAGCCACACAGGAAGCCAATATGCACAA
AAATGGCGCTATAGTGGCCCCTGGTAAAACCCGGGGAGGGTCACCGTACAACCAGTTTGATATCATCCCT
GGTGACACACTGGGTGGCCATACGGGTCCTGCTGGTGATAGCTGGTTACCTGCCAAATCTCCACCAACAA
ATAAAATCGGAAGTAAATCCAGCAATGCCAGTTGGCCTCCAGAATTCCAACCAGGAGTGCCATGGAAAGG
TATCCAAAACATTGACCCTGAATCTGACCCCTATGTCACCCCAGGAAGTGTGCTGGGGGGTACAGCCACA
TCTCCCATTGTAGATACTGACCACCAACTGCTGCGGGATAACACCACAGGGTCTAATTCTTCCCTCAACA
CCTCGCTGCCTTCACCTGGTGCCTGGCCCTACAGTGCCTCTGACAACTCCTTTACCAACGTTCATAGCAC
TTCAGCAAAGTTCCCTGATTACAAATCAACATGGTCCCCAGATCCCATAGGACACAACCCCACTCATCTC
TCCAACAAGATGTGGAAAAACCATATTTCCTCCAGGAACACTGCACCGCTGCCCCGCCCACCTCCTGGTC
TGACCAACCCCAAACCATCATCTCCCTGGAGCAGCACAGCACCCCGATCAGTCAGGGGGTGGGGGACACA
GGACTCACGGCTCGCCTCGGCCTCTACCTGGAGTGATGGTGGCTCAGTTCGTCCTAGTTACTGGCTGGTT
CTTCACAATCTCACCCCACAGATTGATGGGTCAACCTTGAGAACGATCTGCATGCAGCATGGCCCACTGC
TGACATTCCATCTGAATCTAACCCAGGGCACTGCCCTGATCCGATACAGCACCAAACAGGAGGCGGCCAA
GGCCCAAACTGCACTGCACATGTGTGTGTTGGGAAACACTACCATCCTTGCTGAGTTTGCCACTGATGAT
GAAGTCAGCCGCTTTCTGGCACAAGCTCAGCCCCCTACACCTGCAGCAACCCCAAGTGCGCCAGCTGCGG
GGTGGCAGTCGCTGGAGACCGGCCAGAACCAGTCAGATCCCGTGGGACCTGCTCTGAATCTTTTTGGTGG
GTCCACTGGGCTCGGGCAGTGGAGCAGCAGCGCTGGTGGCAGCAGCGGGGCCGATCTTGCTGGCGCTTCA
TTGTGGGGGCCCCCAAACTATTCTTCTAGCTTATGGGGAGTCCCAACGGTGGAAGATCCCCATAGGATGG
GCAGCCCTGCTCCTTTACTACCTGGTGACCTTCTGGGAGGAGGGTCGGATTCAATCTGAGGATCCACCGG
ATCTAGATAACTGATCATAATCAGCCATACCACATTTGTAGAGGTTTTACTTGCTTTAAAAAACCTCCCA
CACCTCCCCCTGAACCTGAAACATAAAATGAATGCAATTGTTGTTGTTAACTTGTTTATTGCAGCTTATA
ATGGTTACAAATAAAGCAATAGCATCACAAATTTCACAAATAAAGCATTTTTTTCACTGCATTCTAGTTG
TGGTTTGTCCAAACTCATCAATGTATCTTAACGCGTAAATTGTAAGCGTTAATATTTTGTTAAAATTCGC
GTTAAATTTTTGTTAAATCAGCTCATTTTTTAACCAATAGGCCGAAATCGGCAAAATCCCTTATAAATCA
AAAGAATAGACCGAGATAGGGT
[37 nt withheld, positions 3313-3349]
AAAGAACGTGGACTCCAACGTCAAAGG
[49 nt withheld, positions 3377-3425]
T
[91 nt withheld, positions 3427-3517]
G
[124 nt withheld, positions 3519-3642]
CAGGTGGCACTTTTCGGGGAAATGTGCGCGGAACCCCTATTTGTTTATTTTTCTAAATACATTCAAATAT
GTATCCGCTCATGAGACAATAACCCTGATAAATGCTTCAATAATATTGAAAAAGGAAGAGTCCTGAGGCG
GAAAGAACCAGCTGTGGAATGTGTGTCAGTTAGGGTGTGGAAAGTCCCCAGGCTCCCCAGCAGGCAGAAG
TATGCAAAGCATGCATCTCAATTAGTCAGCAACCAGGTGTGGAAAGTCCCCAGGCTCCCCAGCAGGCAGA
AGTATGCAAAGCATGCATCTCAATTAGTCAGCAACCATAGTCCCGCCCCTAACTCCGCCCATCCCGCCCC
TAACTCCGCCCAGTTCCGCCCATTCTCCGCCCCATGGCTGACTAATTTTTTTTATTTATGCAGAGGCCGA
GGCCGCCTCGGCCTCTGAGCTATTCCAGAAGTAGTGAGGAGGCTTTTTTGGAGGCCTAGGCTTTTGCAAA
GATCGATCAAGAGACAGGATGAGGATCGTTTCGCATGATTGAACAAGATGGATTGCACGCAGGTTCTCCG
GCCGCTTGGGTGGAGAGGCTATTCGGCTATGACTGGGCACAACAGACAATCGGCTGCTCTGATGCCGCCG
TGTTCCGGCTGTCAGCGCAGGGGCGCCCGGTTCTTTTTGTCAAGACCGACCTGTCCGGTGCCCTGAATGA
ACTGCAAGACGAGGCAGCGCGGCTATCGTGGCTGGCCACGACGGGCGTTCCTTGCGCAGCTGTGCTCGAC
GTTGTCACTGAAGCGGGAAGGGACTGGCTGCTATTGGGCGAAGTGCCGGGGCAGGATCTCCTGTCATCTC
ACCTTGCTCCTGCCGAGAAAGTATCCATCATGGCTGATGCAATGCGGCGGCTGCATACGCTTGATCCGGC
TACCTGCCCATTCGACCACCAAGCGAAACATCGCATCGAGCGAGCACGTACTCGGATGGAAGCCGGTCTT
GTCGATCAGGATGATCTGGACGAAGAGCATCAGGGGCTCGCGCCAGCCGAACTGTTCGCCAGGCTCAAGG
CGAGCATGCCCGACGGCGAGGATCTCGTCGTGACCCATGGCGATGCCTGCTTGCCGAATATCATGGTGGA
AAATGGCCGCTTTTCTGGATTCATCGACTGTGGCCGGCTGGGTGTGGCGGACCGCTATCAGGACATAGCG
TTGGCTACCCGTGATATTGCTGAAGAGCTTGGCGGCGAATGGGCTGACCGCTTCCTCGTGCTTTACGGTA
TCGCCGCTCCCGATTCGCAGCGCATCGCCTTCTATCGCCTTCTTGACGAGTTCTTCTGAGCGGGACTCTG
GGGTTCGAAATGACCGACCAAGCGACGCCCAACCTGCCATCACGAGATTTCGATTCCACCGCCGCCTTCT
ATGAAAGGTTGGGCTTCGGAATCGTTTTCCGGGACGCCGGCTGGATGATCCTCCAGCGCGGGGATCTCAT
GCTGGAGTTCTTCGCCCACCCTAGGGGGAGGCTAACTGAAACACGGAAGGAGACAATACCGGAAGGAACC
CGCGCTATGACGGCAATAAAAAGACAGAATAAAACGCACGGTGTTGGGTCGTTTGTTCATAAACGCGGGG
TTCGGTCCCAGGGCTGGCACTCTGTCGATACCCCACCGAGACCCCATTGGGGCCAATACGCCCGCGTTTC
TTCCTTTTCCCCACCCCACCCCCCAAGTTCGGGTGAAGGCCCAGGGCTCGCAGCCAACGTCGGGGCGGCA
GGCCCTGCCATAGCCTCAGGTTACTCATATATACTTTAGATTGATTTAAAACTTCATTTTTAATTTAAAA
GGATCTAGGTGAAGATCCTTTTTGATAATCTCATGACCAAAATCCCTTAACGTGAGTTTTCGTTCCACTG
AGCGTCAGACCCCGTAGAAAAGATCAAAGGATCTTCTTGAGATCCTTTTTTTCTGCGCGTAATCTGCTGC
TTGCAAACAAAAAAACCACCGCTACCAGCGGTGGTTTGTTTGCCGGATCAAGAGCTACCAACTCTTTTTC
CGAAGGTAACTGGCTTCAGCAGAGCGCAGATACCAAATACTGTCCTTCTAGTGTAGCCGTAGTTAGGCCA
CCACTTCAAGAACTCTGTAGCACCGCCTACATACCTCGCTCTGCTAATCCTGTTACCAGTGGCTGCTGCC
AGTGGCGATAAGTCGTGTCTTACCGGGTTGGACTCAAGACGATAGTTACCGGATAAGGCGCAGCGGTCGG
GCTGAACGGGGGGTTCGTGCACACAGCCCAGCTTGGAGCGAACGACCTACACCGAACTGAGATACCTACA
GCGTGAGCTATGAGAAAGCGCCACGCTTCCCGAAGGGAGAAAGGCGGACAGGTATCCGGTAAGCGGCAGG
GTCGGAACAGGAGAGCGCACGAGGGAGCTTCCAGGGGGAAACGCCTGGTATCTTTATAGTCCTGTCGGGT
TTCGCCACCTCTGACTTGAGCGTCGATTTTTGTGATGCTCGTCAGGGGGGCGGAGCCTATGGAAAAACGC
CAGCAACGCGGCCTTTTTACGGTTCCTGGCCTTTTGCTGGCCTTTTGCTCACATGTTCTTTCCTGCGTTA
TCCCCTGATTCTGTGGATAACCGTATTACCGCCATGCAT
Features (pLannotate 1.2.2; 17 found; start..end, strand, type, name):
     61..364     +  enhancer       CMV enhancer: human cytomegalovirus immediate early enhancer
    365..568     +  promoter       CMV promoter: human cytomegalovirus (CMV) immediate early promoter
    564..597     +  LTR            5' LTR (truncated) (fragment): truncated 5' long terminal repeat (LTR) from HIV-1
    613..631     +  promoter       T7 promoter: promoter for bacteriophage T7 RNA polymerase
    665..1381    +  CDS            EGFP: EGFP is a basic (constitutively fluorescent) green fluorescent protein published in 1996, derived from Aequorea victoria. It is reported to be a rapidly-maturing weak dimer with moderate acid sensitivity.
   1382..1412    +  misc_feature   MCS (fragment): multiple cloning site
   1412..2926    +  CDS            TNRC6B (fragment): TNR6B_HUMAN - Also known as KIAA1093. Experimental evidence at protein level: Swiss-Prot protein existence level 1. Plays a role in RNA-mediated gene silencing by both micro- RNAs (miRNAs) and short interfering RNAs (siRNAs) (PubMed:16289642, PubMed:19167051, PubMed:19304925, PubMed:32354837). Required for miRNA- dependent translational repression and siRNA-dependent endonucleolytic cleavage of complementary mRNAs by argonaute family proteins (PubMed:16289642, PubMed:19167051, PubMed:19304925, PubMed:32354837). As scaffolding protein associates with argonaute proteins bound to partially comple
   2952..3036    +  CDS            large T antigen (fragment): large T antigen from SV40 (simian virus 40)
   3059..3180    +  polyA_signal   SV40 poly(A) signal: SV40 polyadenylation signal
   3214..3642    -  rep_origin     f1 ori (sequence partly withheld): f1 bacteriophage origin of replication; arrow indicates direction of (+) strand synthesis
   3669..3773    +  promoter       AmpR promoter: bla
   3775..4132    +  promoter       SV40 promoter: SV40 enhancer and early promoter
   4167..4961    +  CDS            NeoR/KanR: aminoglycoside phosphotransferase from Tn5; aph(3')-II (or nptII); confers resistance to neomycin, kanamycin, and G418 (Geneticin®)
   4982..5134    +  CDS            ble (fragment): BLE_KLEPN - Experimental evidence at protein level: Swiss-Prot protein existence level 1. Binding protein with a strong affinity to the bleomycin family of antibiotics. Binds to CL990; an antimitotic-antibiotic compound. From Klebsiella pneumoniae.
   5193..5240    +  polyA_signal   HSV TK poly(A) signal: herpes simplex virus thymidine kinase polyadenylation signal (Cole and Stacy, 1985)
   5331..5347    -  polyA_signal   bGH poly(A) signal (fragment): bovine growth hormone polyadenylation signal
   5569..6157    +  rep_origin     ori: high-copy-number ColE1/pMB1/pBR322/pUC origin of replication
