[The description below was written by a language model from this plasmid's Addgene catalogue record and pLannotate feature annotations shown in this document.]
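Description:
pT7-EGFP-C1-HsTNRC6Biso1_1218-1723_L is a 6,271 nt mammalian expression plasmid that produces a C-terminal fragment of human TNRC6B isoform 1 (residues 1218–1723) fused to the C-terminus of EGFP. The catalogue lists the backbone as unknown, but the name and feature layout point to an EGFP-C1-type vector with an added T7 promoter. The CMV immediate-early enhancer and promoter drive transcription in mammalian cells. The bacteriophage T7 promoter lies just upstream of the EGFP coding sequence and would allow transcription by T7 RNA polymerase. EGFP is followed by a short remnant of the multiple cloning site, then the TNRC6B fragment, and the unit ends with an SV40 polyadenylation signal. The short hits annotated as an HIV-1 LTR, SV40 large T antigen, ble and bGH poly(A) are small fragments and most likely reflect sequence similarity in backbone regions rather than functional elements.

The plasmid is propagated in E. coli from a high-copy ColE1/pUC-type origin and selected with kanamycin. The NeoR/KanR gene sits behind both a bacterial (bla) promoter and the SV40 early promoter and ends with an HSV TK polyadenylation signal, so the same marker can confer G418 resistance in mammalian cells. An f1 origin is also present.

TNRC6B is a GW182-family scaffold protein that associates with Argonaute proteins and mediates miRNA-dependent silencing. The associated publication concerns direct recruitment of cytoplasmic deadenylase complexes to miRNA targets by GW182 proteins, so a GFP-tagged fragment like this would suit localisation or interaction experiments, although the record gives only mammalian expression as the purpose. Relative to the NCBI reference, the depositor notes one non-silent change (T1486A) and a deletion of Q1218. The depositor also cautions that the supplied sequence may be theoretical or based on Sanger sequencing.
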