Addgene plasmid #146888: pT7-EGFP-C1-HsTNRC6Biso1_1218-1723_L
Purpose: Mammalian Expression of HsTNRC6Biso1_1218-1723
Depositing lab: Elisa Izaurralde. Depositing organization: Max Planck Institute for Developmental Biology. Publication: GW182 proteins directly recruit cytoplasmic deadenylase complexes to miRNA targets. Braun JE, Huntzinger E, Fauser M, Izaurralde E. Mol Cell. 2011 Oct 7;44(1):120-33. 10.1016/j.molcel.2011.09.007 PubMed 21981923.
Backbone
  Vector backbone: Unknown
  Vector type: Mammalian Expression
Growth in bacteria
  Bacterial resistance: Kanamycin, 50 μg/mL
  Growth temperature: 37°C
  Growth strain: DH5alpha
  Copy number: High Copy
Gene/Insert
  Gene/Insert name: HsTNRC6Biso1_1218-1723
  Species: H. sapiens (human)
  Mutation: one non silent mutation T1486A and a deletion of Q1218 compared to the sequence given by NCBI:NM_015088.
  Entrez Gene: TNRC6B (a.k.a. GDSBA)
  Cloning method: Unknown
Terms and licenses: Academic/Nonprofit Terms; Industry Terms: Not Available to Industry
Depositor comments: Plasmids from this collection were made available to the research community and donated after the lab closed. Please note that the sequence provided by the depositing laboratory may be theoretical/predicted or based on Sanger sequencing results. There may be discrepancies between sequencing results obtained by Addgene and the depositor sequence. If an Addgene verified sequence is not available, please contact before placing your order to request that our lab fully sequence the plasmid.
How to cite: pT7-EGFP-C1-HsTNRC6Biso1_1218-1723_L was a gift from Elisa Izaurralde (Addgene plasmid # 146888 ; http://n2t.net/addgene:146888 ; RRID:Addgene_146888)
